>Addgene plasmid #51965 | Yellow Cameleon-Nano65/pcDNA3 | depositor partial sequence | sequence record 80003 | insert
ATGGTGAGCAAGGGCGAGGAGCTGTTCACCGGGGTGGTGCCCATCCTGGTCGAGCTGGACGGCGACGTAA
ACGGCCACAGGTTCAGCGTGTCCGGCGAGGGCGAGGGCGATGCCACCTACGGCAAGCTGACCCTGAAGTT
CATCTGCACCACCGGCAAGCTGCCCGTGCCCTGGCCCACCCTCGTGACCACCCTGACCTGGGGCGTGCAG
TGCTTCAGCCGCTACCCCGACCACATGAAGCAGCACGACTTCTTCAAGTCCGCCATGCCCGAAGGCTACG
TCCAGGAGCGTACCATCTTCTTCAAGGACGACGGCAACTACAAGACCCGCGCCGAGGTGAAGTTCGAGGG
CGACACCCTGGTGAACCGCATCGAGCTGAAGGGCATCGACTTCAAGGAGGACGGCAACATCCTGGGGCAC
AAGCTGGAGTACAACTACATCAGCCACAACGTCTATATCACCGCCGACAAGCAGAAGAACGGCATCAAGG
CCCACTTCAAGATCCGCCACAACATCGAGGACGGCAGCGTGCAGCTCGCCGACCACTACCAGCAGAACAC
CCCCATCGGCGACGGCCCCGTGCTGCTGCCCGACAACCACTACCTGAGCACCCAGTCCGCCCTGAGCAAA
GACCCCAACGAGAAGCGCGATCACATGGTCCTGCTGGAGTTCGTGACCGCCGCCCGCATGCATGACCAAC
TGACAGAAGAGCAGATTGCAGAGTTCAAAGAAGCCTTCTCATTATTCGACAAGGATGGGGACGGCACCAT
CACCACAAAGGAACTTGGCACCGTTATGAGGTCGCTTGGACAAAACCCAACGGAAGCAGAATTGCAGGAT
ATGATCAATGAAGTCGATGCTGATGGCAATGGAACGATTTACTTTCCTGAATTTCTTACTATGATGGCTA
GAAAAATGAAGGACACAGACAGCGAAGAGGAAATCCGAGAAGCATTCCGTGTTTTTGACAAGGATGGGAA
CGGCTACATCAGCGCTGCTCAGTTACGTCACGTCATGACAAACCTCGGGGAGAAGTTAACAGATGAAGAA
GTTGATGAAATGATAAGGGAAGCAGATATCGATGGTGATGGCCAAGTAAACTATGAAGAGTTTGTACAAA
TGATGACAGCAAAGGGGGGAGGTGGCTCCAAGAGGCGCTGGAAGAAAAACTTCATTGCCGTCAGCGCTGC
CAACCGGTTCAAGAAGATCTCCAGCTCCGGGGCACTGGAGCTCATGGACGGCGGCGTGCAGCTCGCCGAC
CACTACCAGCAGAACACCCCCATCGGCGACGGCCCCGTGCTGCTGCCCGACAACCACTACCTGAGCTACC
AGTCCGCCCTGAGCAAAGACCCCAACGAGAAGCGCGATCACATGGTCCTGCTGGAGTTCGTGACCGCCGC
CGGGATCACTCTCGGCATGGACGAGCTGTACAAGGGTGGCAGCGGTGGCATGGTGAGCAAGGGCGAGGAG
CTGTTCACCGGGGTGGTGCCCATCCTGGTCGAGCTGGACGGCGACGTAAACGGCCACAAGTTCAGCGTGT
CCGGCGAGGGCGAGGGCGATGCCACCTACGGCAAGCTGACCCTGAAGCTGATCTGCACCACCGGCAAGCT
GCCCGTGCCCTGGCCCACCCTCGTGACCACCCTGGGCTACGGCCTGCAGTGCTTCGCCCGCTACCCCGAC
CACATGAAGCAGCACGACTTCTTCAAGTCCGCCATGCCCGAAGGCTACGTCCAGGAGCGCACCATCTTCT
TCAAGGACGACGGCAACTACAAGACCCGCGCCGAGGTGAAGTTCGAGGGCGACACCCTGGTGAACCGCAT
CGAGCTGAAGGGCATCGACTTCAAGGAGGACGGCAACATCCTGGGGCACAAGCTGGAGTACAACTACAAC
AGCCACAACGTCTATATCACCGCCGACAAGCAGAAGAACGGCATCAAGGCCAACTTCAAGATCCGCCACA
ACATCGAGTAA
