>Addgene plasmid #51965 | Yellow Cameleon-Nano65/pcDNA3 | addgene partial sequence | sequence record 80890 | CMV-F 5'-CGCAAATGGGCGGTAGGCGTG-3'
CTCTCTGGCTACTAGAGAACCCACTGCTTACTGGCTTATCGAAATTAATACGACTCACTATAGGGAGACC
CAAGCTTGGTACCGAGCTCGGATCCCATGGTGAGCAAGGGCGAGGAGCTGTTCACCGGGGTGGTGCCCAT
CCTGGTCGAGCTGGACGGCGACGTAAACGGCCACAGGTTCAGCGTGTCCGGCGAGGGCGAGGGCGATGCC
ACCTACGGCAAGCTGACCCTGAAGTTCATCTGCACCACCGGCAAGCTGCCCGTGCCCTGGCCCACCCTCG
TGACCACCCTGACCTGGGGCGTGCAGTGCTTCAGCCGCTACCCCGACCACATGAAGCAGCACGACTTCTT
CAAGTCCGCCATGCCCGAAGGCTACGTCCAGGAGCGTACCATCTTCTTCAAGGACGACGGCAACTACAAG
ACCCGCGCCGAGGTGAAGTTCGAGGGCGACACCCTGGTGAACCGCATCGAGCTGAAGGGCATCGACTTCA
AGGAGGACGGCAACATCCTGGGGCACAAGCTGGAGTACAACTACATCAGCCACAACGTCTATATCACCGC
CGACAAGCAGAAGAACGGCATCAAGGCCCACTTCAAGATCCGCCACAACATCGAGGACGGCAGCGTGCAG
CTCGCCGACCACTACCAGCAGAACACCCCCATCGGCGACGGCCCCGTGCTGCTGCCCGACAACCACTACC
TGAGCACCCAGTCCGCCCTGAGCAAAGACCCCAACGAGAAGCGCGATCACATGGTCCTGCTGGAGTTCGT
GACCGCCGCCCGCATGCATGACCAACTGACAGAAGAGCAGATTGCAGAGTTCAAAGAAGCCTTCTCATTA
TT
