>Addgene plasmid #51965 | Yellow Cameleon-Nano65/pcDNA3 | addgene partial sequence | sequence record 81385 | nagacam-F 5'-acaaacctcggggagaagtt-3'
GCAGATATCGATGGTGATGGCCAAGTAAACTATGAAGAGTTTGTACAAATGATGACAGCAAAGGGGGGAG
GTGGCTCCAAGAGGCGCTGGAAGAAAAACTTCATTGCCGTCAGCGCTGCCAACCGGTTCAAGAAGATCTC
CAGCTCCGGGGCACTGGAGCTCATGGACGGCGGCGTGCAGCTCGCCGACCACTACCAGCAGAACACCCCC
ATCGGCGACGGCCCCGTGCTGCTGCCCGACAACCACTACCTGAGCTACCAGTCCGCCCTGAGCAAAGACC
CCAACGAGAAGCGCGATCACATGGTCCTGCTGGAGTTCGTGACCGCCGCCGGGATCACTCTCGGCATGGA
CGAGCTGTACAAGGGTGGCAGCGGTGGCATGGTGAGCAAGGGCGAGGAGCTGTTCACCGCGGTGGTGCCC
ATCCTGGTCGAGCTGGACGGCGACGTAAACGGCCACAAGTTCAGCGTGTCCGGCGAGGGCGAGGGCGATG
CCACCTACGGCAAGCTGACCCTGAAGCTGATCTGCACCACCGGCAAGCTGCCCGTGCCCTGGCCCACCCT
CGTGACCACCCTGGGCTACGGCCTGCAGTGCTTCGCCCGCTACCCCGACCACATGAAGCAGCACGACTTC
TTCAAGTCCGCCATGCCCGAAGGCTACGTCCAGGAGCGCACCATCTTCTTCAAGGACGACGGCAACTACA
AGACCCGCGCCGAGGTGAAGTTCGAGGGCGACACCCTGGTGAACCGCATCGAGCTGAAGGGCATCGACTT
CAAGGAGGACGGCAACATCCTGGGGCACAAGCTGGAGTACAACTACAACAGCCACAACGTCTATATCACC
GCC
