[The description below was written by a language model from this plasmid's Addgene catalogue record.]
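Description:
Yellow Cameleon-Nano65/pcDNA3 is a mammalian expression plasmid built on the commercial pcDNA3 backbone and carrying a synthetic insert of about 2 kb that encodes Yellow Cameleon-Nano65, a genetically encoded Ca2+ indicator. The insert sits between BamHI and EcoRI sites, both of which were preserved, so the coding region can be excised or transferred. The plasmid is maintained at high copy number in standard E. coli cloning strains under ampicillin selection. No feature table accompanies the record and the promoter is not named explicitly. However, the listed sequencing primers (CMV forward and BGH reverse) fit the usual pcDNA3 layout, in which the insert lies between the CMV immediate-early promoter and the bovine growth hormone polyadenylation signal. pcDNA3 also normally carries a neomycin resistance cassette for selecting stable mammalian lines, though this record does not list one.

Cameleon-type sensors are generally single-chain FRET reporters in which a Ca2+-sensing module (calmodulin plus a calmodulin-binding peptide) is flanked by a cyan donor and a yellow acceptor fluorescent protein. Ca2+ binding changes the conformation and thereby the ratio of the two emissions. The exact domain composition of this variant is not given in the record. What is stated is that Nano65 is an ultrasensitive version with a dissociation constant of 65 nM, a high affinity suited to detecting small Ca2+ changes near resting cytosolic levels. The construct is intended for expression in mammalian cells for ratiometric Ca2+ imaging, and the associated work used the indicator family to visualise spontaneous network activity. The depositor notes that minor differences between the quality-control and deposited sequences have no functional consequence.
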