Addgene plasmid #51965: Yellow Cameleon-Nano65/pcDNA3
Purpose: mammalian expression of Yellow Cameleon-Nano65, an ultrasensitive Ca2+ indicator with Kd = 65 nM
Depositing lab: Takeharu Nagai. Publication: Spontaneous network activity visualized by ultrasensitive Ca(2+) indicators, yellow Cameleon-Nano. Horikawa K, Yamada Y, Matsuda T, Kobayashi K, Hashimoto M, Matsu-ura T, Miyawaki A, Michikawa T, Mikoshiba K, Nagai T. Nat Methods. 2010 Sep;7(9):729-32. doi: 10.1038/nmeth.1488. Epub 2010 Aug 8. PubMed 20693999.
Backbone
  Vector backbone: pcDNA3
  Backbone manufacturer: Invitrogen
  Vector type: Mammalian Expression
Growth in bacteria
  Bacterial resistance: Ampicillin, 100 μg/mL
  Growth temperature: 37°C
  Growth strain: DH5alpha
  Copy number: High Copy
Gene/Insert
  Gene/Insert name: Yellow Cameleon-Nano65
  Species: Synthetic
  Insert size (bp): 2000
  Cloning method: Restriction Enzyme; 5′ cloning site BamHI (not destroyed); 3′ cloning site EcoRI (not destroyed)
  Sequencing primers: 5′ CMV-F; 3′ BGHrev
Terms and licenses: Academic/Nonprofit Terms; Industry Terms: Not Available to Industry
Depositor comments: GenBank accession number: HM145948 The minor discrepancies between the QC and depositor sequence have no functional consequence.
How to cite: Yellow Cameleon-Nano65/pcDNA3 was a gift from Takeharu Nagai (Addgene plasmid # 51965 ; http://n2t.net/addgene:51965 ; RRID:Addgene_51965)
